Addgene plasmid #236325: C6orf89-P2
Purpose: Study the role and mechanism of the 3' UTR in regulating C6orf89-P2 gene function.
Depositing lab: Angela Ting. Depositing organization: University of Texas MD Anderson Cancer Center. Publication: Differentiation in the human urothelia is defined by distinct alternative polyadenylation. Le NB, Sona S, Santo B, Zhang Y, Ou R, Schweickart RA, Kochat V, Padron WI, Rai K, Lee SH, Yi JM, Wessely O, Lee BH, Ting AH. Cell Rep. 2026 Jan 13;45(1):116839. doi: 10.1016/j.celrep.2025.116839. PubMed 41533515.
Backbone
  Vector backbone: pmirGLO Dual-Luciferase miRNA Target Expression Vector
  Vector type: Mammalian Expression
Growth in bacteria
  Bacterial resistance: Ampicillin, 100 μg/mL
  Growth temperature: 37°C
  Growth strain: DH5alpha
  Copy number: High Copy
Gene/Insert
  Gene/Insert name: C6orf89-P2 3'UTR
  Species: H. sapiens (human)
  Entrez Gene: C6orf89 (a.k.a. FLJ25357, MGC126060, MGC126061, MGC126062)
  Cloning method: Gibson Cloning
Terms and licenses: Academic/Nonprofit Terms; Industry Terms: Not Available to Industry
How to cite: C6orf89-P2 was a gift from Angela Ting (Addgene plasmid # 236325 ; http://n2t.net/addgene:236325 ; RRID:Addgene_236325)
