[The description below was written by a language model from this plasmid's Addgene catalogue record and pLannotate feature annotations shown in this document.]
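Description:
C6orf89-P2 is a mammalian dual-luciferase reporter plasmid built on the pmirGLO Dual-Luciferase miRNA Target Expression Vector, carrying a 3' UTR from the human C6orf89 gene that was inserted by Gibson cloning. It is propagated in E. coli as a high-copy plasmid through a ColE1/pUC-type origin and selected with ampicillin via the β-lactamase gene and its native promoter. A ColE1-derived cer site, which helps resolve plasmid multimers into monomers, is also annotated.

The primary reporter is the synthetic luc2 firefly luciferase driven by the PGK promoter, annotated here as the mouse version. Between the end of the luc2 coding sequence and the remnant of the multiple cloning site there is an unannotated stretch of roughly 1.1 kb. This is the position expected for the cloned C6orf89-P2 3' UTR, although the feature table does not label it explicitly. In this arrangement the test UTR becomes part of the firefly luciferase transcript, so any effects on mRNA stability or translation appear as changes in firefly signal. A second cassette, driven by the SV40 enhancer/early promoter and ending in a synthetic poly(A) signal, encodes human codon-optimised Renilla luciferase followed by a neomycin/G418 resistance sequence. It provides an internal normalisation control and potentially a mammalian selection marker. Several short annotated fragments (tnpA, large T antigen, M13 ori, T7 terminator, SET1) are probably incidental matches to backbone sequence rather than functional parts.

The stated purpose is to study how the 3' UTR regulates C6orf89 function. The "P2" label and the associated work on alternative polyadenylation suggest that it represents one particular UTR isoform, though the record does not define this.
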