Features (pLannotate 1.2.2; 18 found; start..end, strand, type, name):
      1..589     +  rep_origin     ori: high-copy-number ColE1/pMB1/pBR322/pUC origin of replication
    747..1607    -  CDS            AmpR: β-lactamase; bla; confers resistance to ampicillin, carbenicillin, and related antibiotics
   1608..1712    -  promoter       AmpR promoter: bla
   1755..1847    +  CDS            tnpA (fragment): TN5P_ECOLX - Also known as tnp. Experimental evidence at protein level: Swiss-Prot protein existence level 1. Mediates transposition of transposon Tn5 by a 'cut and paste' mechanism. First, the monomeric transposase binds the 19 bp inverted DNA repeats flanking the transposon. Then, dimerization of the DNA- bound transposase creates a synaptic DNA complex. After nicking of the first DNA strand, excision of the transposon proceeds through a series of intermediates. The transposase then mediates the insertion of the transposon at a new site by strand transfer. The activity of the wild- type tran
   1868..1916    -  polyA_signal   poly(A) signal: synthetic polyadenylation signal
   1980..2772    -  CDS            NeoR/KanR (fragment): aminoglycoside phosphotransferase from Tn5; aph(3')-II (or nptII); confers resistance to neomycin, kanamycin, and G418 (Geneticin®)
   2823..3755    -  CDS            hRluc: Renilla luciferase human codon-optimized
   3806..4163    -  promoter       SV40 promoter: SV40 enhancer and early promoter
   4228..4279    +  misc_feature   bom (fragment): basis of mobility region from pBR322
   4280..4312    -  rep_origin     M13 ori (fragment): M13 bacteriophage origin of replication; arrow indicates direction of (+) strand synthesis
   4317..4385    +  CDS            large T antigen (fragment): large T antigen from SV40 (simian virus 40)
   4408..4529    +  polyA_signal   SV40 poly(A) signal: SV40 polyadenylation signal
   4551..4570    -  terminator     T7 terminator (fragment): transcription terminator for bacteriophage T7 RNA polymerase
   4578..4627    -  CDS            SET1 (fragment): solubility-enhancement tag derived from T7 phage gene 10B
   4634..4658    -  misc_feature   MCS (fragment): pUC18/19 multiple cloning site
   5807..7459    -  CDS            luciferase: firefly luciferase synthetic luc2 version of the luciferase gene
   7506..8005    -  promoter       PGK promoter: mouse phosphoglycerate kinase 1 promoter
   8062..8345    -  misc_feature   cer region: ColE1-derived recombination site that helps to maintain plasmids as monomers
>Addgene plasmid #236325 | C6orf89-P2 | addgene full sequence | sequence record 469279 | Addgene NGS Result
TTGAAATCCTTTTTTTCTGCGCGTAATCTGCTGCTTGCAAACAAAAAAACCACCGCTACCAGCGGTGGTT
TGTTTGCCGGATCAAGAGCTACCAACTCTTTTTCCGAAGGTAACTGGCTTCAGCAGAGCGCAGATACCAA
ATACTGTCCTTCTAGTGTAGCCGTAGTTAGGCCACCACTTCAAGAACTCTGTAGCACCGCCTACATACCT
CGCTCTGCTAATCCTGTTACCAGTGGCTGCTGCCAGTGGCGATAAGTCGTGTCTTACCGGGTTGGACTCA
AGACGATAGTTACCGGATAAGGCGCAGCGGTCGGGCTGAACGGGGGGTTCGTGCACACAGCCCAGCTTGG
AGCGAACGACCTACACCGAACTGAGATACCTACAGCGTGAGCTATGAGAAAGCGCCACGCTTCCCGAAGG
GAGAAAGGCGGACAGGTATCCGGTAAGCGGCAGGGTCGGAACAGGAGAGCGCACGAGGGAGCTTCCAGGG
GGAAACGCCTGGTATCTTTATAGTCCTGTCGGGTTTCGCCACCTCTGACTTGAGCGTCGATTTTTGTGAT
GCTCGTCAGGGGGGCGGAGCCTATGGAAAAACGCCAGCAACGCGGCCTTTTTACGGTTCCTGGCCTTTTG
CTGGCCTTTTGCTCACATGTTCTTTCCTGCGTTATCCCCTGATTCTGTGGATAACCGTATTACCGCCTTT
GAGTGAGCTGATACCGGTTGGGCGTCGCTTGGTCGGTCATTTCGAATTACCAATGCTTAATCAGTGAGGC
ACCTATCTCAGCGATCTGTCTATTTCGTTCATCCATAGTTGCCTGACTCCCCGTCGTGTAGATAACTACG
ATACGGGAGGGCTTACCATCTGGCCCCAGTGCTGCAATGATACCGCGAGACCCACGCTCACCGGCTCCAG
ATTTATCAGCAATAAACCAGCCAGCCGGAAGGGCCGAGCGCAGAAGTGGTCCTGCAACTTTATCCGCCTC
CATCCAGTCTATTAATTGTTGCCGGGAAGCTAGAGTAAGTAGTTCGCCAGTTAATAGTTTGCGCAACGTT
GTTGCCATTGCTACAGGCATCGTGGTGTCACGCTCGTCGTTTGGTATGGCTTCATTCAGCTCCGGTTCCC
AACGATCAAGGCGAGTTACATGATCCCCCATGTTGTGCAAAAAAGCGGTTAGCTCCTTCGGTCCTCCGAT
AGTTGTCAGAAGTAAGTTGGCCGCAGTGTTATCACTCATGGTTATGGCAGCACTGCATAATTCTCTTACT
GTCATGCCATCCGTAAGATGCTTTTCTGTGACTGGTGAGTACTCAACCAAGTCATTCTGAGAATAGTGTA
TGCGGCGACCGAGTTGCTCTTGCCCGGCGTCAATACGGGATAATACCGCGCCACATAGCAGAACTTTGAA
AGTGCTCATCATTGGAAAACGTTCTTCGGGGCGAAAACTCTCAAGGATCTTACCGCTGTTGAGATCCAGT
TCGATGTAACCCACTCGTGCACCCAACTGATCTTCAGCATCTTTTACTTTCACCAGCGTTTCTGGGTGAG
CAAAAACAGGAAGGCAAAATGCCGCAAAAAAGGGAATAAGGGCGACACGGAAATGTTGAATACTCATACT
CTTCCTTTTTCAATATTATTGAAGCATTTATCAGGGTTATTGTCTCATGAGCGGATACATATTTGAATGT
ATTTAGAAAAATAAACAAATAGGGGTTCCGCGCACATTTCCCCGAAAAGTGCCACCTGACGTCTAAGAAA
CCATTACGTAGAAAGCCAGTCCGCAGAAACGGTGCTGACCCCGGATGAATGTCAGCTACTGGGCTATCTG
GACAAGGGAAAACGCAAGCGCAAAGAGGATCCTTATCGCTATCGATTCACACAAAAAACCAACACACAGA
TGTAATGAAAATAAAGATATTTTATTGCGGCCATCGTGATGGCAGGTTGGGCGTCGCTTGGTCGGTCATT
TCGAACCCCAGAGTCCCGCTCAGAAGAACTCGTCAAGAAGGCGATAGAAGGCGATGCGCTGCGAATCGGG
AGCGGCGATACCGTAAAGCACGAGGAAGCGGTCAGCCCATTCGCCGCCAAGCTCTTCAGCAATATCACGG
GTAGCCAACGCTATGTCCTGATAGCGGTCCGCCACACCCAGCCGGCCACAGTCGATGAATCCAGAAAAGC
GGCCATTTTCCACCATGATATTCGGCAAGCAGGCATCGCCATGGGTCACGACGAGATCCTCGCCGTCGGG
CATGCGCGCCTTGAGCCTGGCGAACAGTTCGGCTGGCGCGAGCCCCTGATGCTCTTCGTCCAGATCATCC
TGATCGACAAGACCGGCTTCCATCCGAGTACGTGCTCGCTCGATGCGATGTTTCGCTTGGTGGTCGAATG
GGCAGGTAGCCGGATCAAGCGTATGCAGCCGCCGCATTGCATCAGCCATGATGGATACTTTCTCGGCAGG
AGCAAGGTGAGATGACAGGAGATCCTGCCCCGGCACTTCGCCCAATAGCAGCCAGTCCCTTCCCGCTTCA
GTGACAACGTCGAGCACAGCTGCGCAAGGAACGCCCGTCGTGGCCAGCCACGATAGCCGCGCTGCCTCGT
CCTGCAGTTCATTCAGGGCACCGGACAGGTCGGTCTTGACAAAAAGAACCGGGCGCCCCTGCGCTGACAG
CCGGAACACGGCGGCATCAGAGCAGCCGATTGTCTGTTGTGCCCAGTCATAGCCGAATAGCCTCTCCACC
CAAGCGGCCGGAGAACCTGCGTGCAATCCATCTTGTTCAATCCCTCCGGAGCCTCCGCCACCTGATCCGC
CACCTCCGCTCCCACCACCGGTCTGCTCGTTCTTCAGCACGCGCTCCACGAAGCTCTTGATGTACTTACC
CATTTCATCTGGAGCGTCCTCCTGGCTGAAGTGGAGGCCCTTCACCTTCACGAACTCGGTGTTAGGGAAC
TTCTTAGCTCCCTCGACAATAGCGTTGGAAAAGAACCCAGGGTCGGACTCGATGAACATCTTAGGCAGAT
CGTCGCTGGCCCGAAGGTAGGCGTTGTAGTTGCGGACAATCTGGACGACGTCGGGCTTGCCTCCCTTAAC
GAGAGGGATCTCGCGAGGCCAGGAGAGGGTAGGCCGTCTAACCTCGCCCTTCTCCTTGAATGGCTCCAGG
TAGGCAGCGAACTCCTCAGGCTCCAGTTTCCGCATGATCTTGCTTGGGAGCATGGTCTCGACGAAGAAGT
TATTCTCAAGCACCATTTTCTCGCCCTCTTCGCTCTTGATCAGGGCGATATCCTCCTCGATGTCAGGCCA
CTCGTCCCAGGACTCGATCACGTCCACGACACTCTCAGCATGGACGATGGCCTTGATCTTGTCTTGGTGC
TCGTAGGAGTAGTGAAAGGCCAGACAAGCCCCCCAGTCGTGGCCCACAAAGATGATTTTCTTTGGAAGGT
TCAGCAGCTCGAACCAAGCGGTGAGGTACTTGTAGTGATCCAGGAGGCGATATGAGCCATTCCCGCTCTT
GCCGGACTTACCCATTCCGATCAGATCAGGGATGATGCATCTAGCCACGGGCTCGATGTGAGGCACGACG
TGCCTCCACAGGTAGCTGGAGGCAGCGTTACCATGCAGAAAAATCACGGCGTTCTCGGCGTGCTTCTCGG
AATCATAGTAGTTGATGAAGGAGTCCAGCACGTTCATTTGCTTGCAGCGAGCCCACCACTGAGGCCCAGT
GATCATGCGTTTGCGTTGCTCGGGGTCGTACACCTTGGAAGCCATGGTGGCTCCAGCCTTTGGTTCGAGA
CTGTTGTGTCAGAAGAATCAAGCTTTTTGCAAAAGCCTAGGCCTCCAAAAAAGCCTCCTCACTACTTCTG
GAATAGCTCAGAGGCCGAGGCGGCCTCGGCCTCTGCATAAATAAAAAAAATTAGTCAGCCATGGGGCGGA
GAATGGGCGGAACTGGGCGGAGTTAGGGGCGGGATGGGCGGAGTTAGGGGCGGGACTATGGTTGCTGACT
AATTGAGATGCATGCTTTGCATACTTCTGCCTGCTGGGGAGCCTGGGGACTTTCCACACCTGGTTGCTGA
CTAATTGAGATGCATGCTTTGCATACTTCTGCCTGCTGGGGAGCCTGGGGACTTTCCACACCCTAACTGA
CACACATTCCACAGCTGGTTCTTTCCGCCTCAGAAGGTACCTAACCAAGTTCCTCTTTCAGAGGTTATTT
CAGGCCATGGTGCTGCGCAGATCCGCGTATGCGGTGTGAAATACCGCACAGATGCGTAAGGAGAAAATAC
CGCATCAGGAAATTGTAAGCGTTAATATTTTGTTAAAATTCGATTTTACCACATTTGTAGAGGTTTTACT
TGCTTAAAAAAACCTCCCACATCTCCCCCTGAACCTGAAACATAAAATGAATGCAATTGTTGTTGTTAAC
TTGTTTATTGCAGCTTATAATGGTTACAAATAAAGCAATAGCATCACAAATTTCACAAATAAAGCATTTT
TTTCACTGCATTCTAGTTGTGGTTTGTCCAAACTCATCAATGTATCTTATCATGTCTGCTCGAAGCGGCC
GCCCCAAGGGGTTATGCTAGTTATTGCTCAGCGGTGGCAGCAGCCAACTCAGCTTCCTTTCGGGCTTTGT
TAGCAGCCGGATCAGCTTGCATGCCTGCAGGTCGACTCAGAAACACACAGCTTTATATTATTACAAAAAA
GAAAAACACCTCACCTTGTCTTTGTTTCGCAGCACAGACAGAAATCATTTTAAGACAGAGGATCACATAG
GCAGTTGTACACCCAGCTGACAAACACTTTGGGTCTGGATTTCCTCCCCCAACCACATTACATCAGCTTT
GACACATCTGTAAAACATCTTCTCTGCAGAAAGTCAGACCCTAAAGATCAAACCCAGGGAGGCACCCTCT
CCCCAGGCCAGCTACTCTAACTCATAACCCTCTGAAGACACTTGGTAAAGGCAACACAGCTGACGAGAGC
AGTGCTGCCTCAGCAGTAGTGGGCTCTGGCCCCGCCAAGGCAGGGAGGACTAGGGCCGAGCTTCTGAGAA
GCCATCCAGATAGGCAAGGGAGAAGGGGAGGGGGTGCAGTGGGGATAAAAGAACCTGATGAAATGGAAGA
AAGCATTACCTTGGGAGTTACCATTTTGAATTATTATATAATCAGACTCTAGCCTGGCATCACGGAGACT
CCAAGAGCCACGGACAATGGGAAAGAAGTGTACTTCTTGAATGCAATTCAAAGTTATCTGAACTTTTTTC
ACTGTTTCTAGATTCCACTTTGCTTGGGAAACTACAAGAACTTCTTTAATCAGCCATGGCCTTCCAAAAA
GTAGAGTGATGTGGCAGGCAAGACAGGGACAAGCAGGCCCACCTGGTAAAGGATGGCTCTGACATTAGAA
CCTGTTGGCTGCCCTCTCCACTGCCAGGGAAGGAAGCTGGCCATGCAGGTGAAGAAAGGCACCAGCCCTG
TTTCCTGCCTGAAGGGCAGCATCAAGGTCATAGTGTCCAAAGGCCCGGAAGAGGTCAGTCTCAGATGGGT
GCTGGCAGAGTCCTAGCCAAGTGGCCAGGCTGAATCCTTCCTGAGCCACCTGCAGGAAGAGTCAGGAGGG
CGAGGCTCTGGCCACTGCCTTGCAGCTCACAGCTGGTTCACACATGCATGCAAAGGGCAGGTAACTAAGT
AACCAACCCCCAGAAAGCAGTTTCATCGTTTTTGTTTTTATTTTTCCCCTTTCAACCTGGTTTTCGGCTC
TGGAAGCTGTTCCTGTGCACAGTTCTATTTCACTCGAGGCTAGCGAGCTCGTTTAAACAACTAGAATTAC
ACGGCGATCTTGCCGCCCTTCTTGGCCTTAATGAGAATCTCGCGGATCTTGCGGGCGTCCAACTTGCCGG
TCAGTCCTTTAGGCACCTCGTCCACGAACACAACACCACCGCGCAGCTTCTTGGCGGTTGTAACCTGGCT
GGCCACATAGTCCACGATCTCCTTCTCGGTCATGGTTTTACCGTGTTCCAGCACGACGACTGCGGCGGGC
AGCTCGCCGGCATCGTCGTCGGGCAGGCCGGCGACCCCGGCGTCGAAGATGTTGGGGTGTTGCAGCAGGA
TGCTCTCCAGTTCGGCTGGGGCTACCTGGTAGCCCTTGTATTTGATCAGGCTCTTCAGCCGGTCCACGAT
GAAGAAGTGCTCGTCCTCGTCCCAGTAGGCGATGTCGCCGCTGTGCAGCCAGCCGTCCTTGTCGATGAGA
GCGTTTGTAGCCTCGGGGTTGTTAACGTAGCCGCTCATGATCATGGGGCCACGGACGCACAGCTCGCCGC
GCTGGTTCACACCCAGTGTCTTACCGGTGTCCAAGTCCACCACCTTAGCCTCGAAGAAGGGCACCACCTT
GCCTACTGCGCCAGGCTTGTCGTCCCCTTCGGGGGTGATCAGAATGGCGCTGGTTGTTTCTGTCAGGCCG
TAGCCCTGGCGGATGCCTGGTAGGTGGAAGCGTTTGGCCACGGCCTCACCTACCTCCTTGCTGAGCGGCG
CCCCGCCGCTGGCGATCTCGTGCAAGTTGCTTAGGTCGTACTTGTCGATGAGAGTGCTCTTAGCGAAGAA
GCTAAATAGTGTGGGCACCAGCAGGGCAGATTGAATCTTATAGTCTTGCAAGCTGCGCAAGAATAGCTCC
TCCTCGAAGCGGTACATGAGCACGACCCGAAAGCCGCAGATCAAGTAGCCCAGCGTGGTGAACATGCCGA
AGCCGTGGTGAAATGGCACCACGCTGAGGATAGCGGTGTCGGGGATGATCTGGTTGCCGAAGATGGGGTC
GCGGGCATGACTGAATCGGACACAAGCGGTGCGGTGCGGTAGGGCTACGCCCTTGGGCAATCCGGTACTG
CCACTACTGTTCATGATCAGGGCGATGGTTTTGTCCCGGTCGAAGCTCTCGGGCACGAAGTCGTACTCGT
TGAAGCCGGGTGGCAAATGGGAAGTCACGAAGGTGTACATGCTTTGGAAGCCCTGGTAGTCGGTCTTGCT
ATCCATGATGATGATCTTTTGTATGATCGGTAGCTTCTTTTGCACGTTGAGGATCTTTTGCAGCCCTTTC
TTGCTCACGAATACGACGGTGGGCTGGCTGATGCCCATGCTGTTCAGCAGCTCGCGCTCGTTGTAGATGT
CGTTAGCTGGGGCCACAGCCACACCGATGAACAGGGCACCCAACACGGGCATGAAGAACTGCAAGCTATT
CTCGCTGCACACCACGATCCGATGGTTTGTATTCAGCCCATAGCGCTTCATAGCTTCTGCCAGCCGAACG
CTCATCTCGAAGTACTCGGCGTAGGTAATGTCCACCTCGATATGTGCGTCGGTAAAGGCGATGGTGCCGG
GCACCAGGGCGTAGCGCTTCATGGCTTTGTGCAGCTGCTCGCCGGCGGTCCCGTCTTCGAGTGGGTAGAA
TGGCGCTGGGCCCTTCTTAATGTTTTTGGCATCTTCCATGGTGGCTTTACCAACAGTACCGGATTGCCAA
GCTTGGGCTGCAGGTCGAAAGGCCCGGAGATGAGGAAGAGGAGAACAGCGCGGCAGACGTGCGCTTTTGA
AGCGTGCAGAATGCCGGGCCTCCGGAGGACCTTCGGGCGCCCGCCCCGCCCCTGAGCCCGCCCCTGAGCC
CGCCCCCGGACCCACCCCTTCCCAGCCTCTGAGCCCAGAAAGCGAAGGAGCAAAGCTGCTATTGGCCGCT
GCCCCAAAGGCCTACCCGCTTCCATTGCTCAGCGGTGCTGTCCATCTGCACGAGACTAGTGAGACGTGCT
ACTTCCATTTGTCACGTCCTGCACGACGCGAGCTGCGGGGCGGGGGGGAACTTCCTGACTAGGGGAGGAG
TAGAAGGTGGCGCGAAGGGGCCACCAAAGAACGGAGCCGGTTGGCGCCTACCGGTGGATGTGGAATGTGT
GCGAGGCCAGAGGCCACTTGTGTAGCGCCAAGTGCCCAGCGGGGCTGCTAAAGCGCATGCTCCAGACTGC
CTTGGGAAAAGCGCCTCCCCTACCCGGTAGATCTCGATCCTCTACGCCGGACGCATCGTGGCCGGAGTAC
TGCGGTTTATCTCGATGGCTACGAGGGCAGACAGTAAGTGGATTTACCATAATCCCTTAATTGTACGCAC
CGCTAAAACGCGTTCAGCGCGATCACGGCAGCAGACAGGTAAAAATGGCAACAAACCACCCGAAAAACTG
CCGCAATCGCGCCTGATAAATTTTAACCGTATGAATACCTATGCAACCAGAGGGTACAGGCCACATTACC
CCCACTTAATCCACTGAAGCTGCCATTTTTCATGGTTTCACCATCCCAGCGAAGGGCCATCCAGCGTGCG
TTCCTGTATTTCCGGACTATAAAAGGATCTAGGTGAAGATCCTTTTTGATAATCTCATGACCAAAATCCC
TTAACGTGAGTTTTCGTTCCACTGAGCGTCAGACCCCGTAGAAAAGATCAAAGGATCTTC
